Addgene plasmid #126947: (SIM)5
Purpose: Bacterial expression plasmid for (SIM)5 client to assess SUMO-SIM scaffolds.
Depositing lab: Michael Rosen. Depositing organization: University of Texas Southwestern Medical Center. Publication: Compositional Control of Phase-Separated Cellular Bodies. Banani SF, Rice AM, Peeples WB, Lin Y, Jain S, Parker R, Rosen MK. Cell. 2016 Jul 28;166(3):651-663. doi: 10.1016/j.cell.2016.06.010. Epub 2016 Jun 30. PubMed 27374333.
Backbone
  Vector backbone: unknown
  Backbone manufacturer: unknown
  Backbone size w/o insert (bp): 6000
  Total vector size (bp): 7186
  Modifications to backbone: His10-MBP-tev-cloning sites-tev-RK see attachment
  Vector type: Bacterial Expression
Growth in bacteria
  Bacterial resistance: Ampicillin, 100 μg/mL
  Growth temperature: 37°C
  Growth strain: DH5alpha
  Copy number: Low Copy
Gene/Insert
  Gene/Insert name: 5 repeats of SUMO interacting motif (SIM) from PIASx, each separated by (GGS)4
  Species: H. sapiens (human)
  Insert size (bp): 1056
  Entrez Gene: PIAS2 (a.k.a. ARIP3, DIP, MIZ1, PIASX, SIZ2, ZMIZ4)
  Promoter: unknown
  Cloning method: Restriction Enzyme; 5′ cloning site BamHI (not destroyed); 3′ cloning site XhoI (not destroyed)
  Sequencing primers: 5′ CCTCGGGATCGAGGGAAGG; 3′ GTGGTGGTGGTGGTGCTCG
Terms and licenses: Academic/Nonprofit Terms; Industry Terms: Not Available to Industry
How to cite: (SIM)5 was a gift from Michael Rosen (Addgene plasmid # 126947 ; http://n2t.net/addgene:126947 ; RRID:Addgene_126947)
