[The description below was written by a language model from this plasmid's Addgene catalogue record and pLannotate feature annotations shown in this document.]
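Description:
(SIM)5 is a 7,186 bp bacterial expression plasmid for producing a synthetic polyvalent protein made of five copies of the SUMO-interacting motif (SIM) from human PIASx (PIAS2), with each repeat separated by a flexible (GGS)4 linker. The catalogue lists the backbone and promoter as unknown. The annotated sequence, however, shows a pET-like architecture: a T7 promoter with an adjacent lac operator and the phage T7 gene 10 ribosome binding site, a T7 terminator, and a plasmid-borne lacI gene. Expression should therefore be IPTG-inducible in an E. coli host that supplies T7 RNA polymerase. Propagation relies on a ColE1/pMB1-type origin accompanied by the pBR322 bom region and rop, which is consistent with the recorded low copy number. Selection is by ampicillin through β-lactamase. An f1 origin and residual tetracycline-resistance fragments are also present.

The open reading frame begins with an N-terminal polyhistidine tag, described as His10 by the depositor but annotated as 8xHis, followed by a cytosolic maltose-binding protein lacking its signal sequence. A TEV protease site comes next, then the SIM repeat array cloned between BamHI and XhoI. The annotation software recognised only one short PIAS2-matching segment in this region. A second TEV site lies downstream of the insert, ahead of a C-terminal segment the depositor calls "RK", where a polyhistidine fragment is also annotated. The MBP and His elements aid solubility and affinity purification, and the flanking TEV sites allow the tags to be cleaved off to release the SIM polymer. The recorded purpose is to supply (SIM)5 as a client protein for assessing SUMO–SIM scaffolds, in work on what controls the composition of phase-separated cellular bodies.
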