Features (pLannotate 1.2.2; 23 found; start..end, strand, type, name):
    132..150     +  promoter       T7 promoter: promoter for bacteriophage T7 RNA polymerase
    151..175     +  protein_bind   lac operator: The lac repressor binds to the lac operator to inhibit transcription in E. coli. This inhibition can be relieved by adding lactose or isopropyl-β-D-thiogalactopyranoside (IPTG). lac repressor encoded by lacI
    190..212     +  RBS            RBS: efficient ribosome binding site from bacteriophage T7 gene 10 (Olins and Rangwala, 1989)
    231..254     +  CDS            8xHis: 8xHis affinity tag
    261..1361    +  CDS            MBP: maltose binding protein from E. coli; malE (mutated); This version of the gene does not encode a signal sequence, so MBP will remain in the cytosol.
   1428..1446    +  CDS            TEV site (fragment): tobacco etch virus (TEV) protease recognition and cleavage site
   1473..1541    +  CDS            Pias2 (fragment): PIAS2_RAT - Also known as Miz1, Piasx. Experimental evidence at protein level: Swiss-Prot protein existence level 1. Functions as an E3-type small ubiquitin-like modifier (SUMO) ligase, stabilizing the interaction between UBE2I and the substrate, and as a SUMO-tethering factor. Plays a crucial role as a transcriptional coregulation in various cellular pathways, including the STAT pathway, the p53 pathway and the steroid hormone signaling pathway. The effects of this transcriptional coregulation, transactivation or silencing may vary depending upon the biological context and PIAS2 isoform studi
   1989..2006    +  CDS            TEV site (fragment): tobacco etch virus (TEV) protease recognition and cleavage site
   2049..2066    +  CDS            9xHis (fragment): 9xHis affinity tag
   2076..2125    +  CDS            SET1 (fragment): solubility-enhancement tag derived from T7 phage gene 10B
   2133..2180    +  terminator     T7 terminator: transcription terminator for bacteriophage T7 RNA polymerase
   2217..2645    +  rep_origin     f1 ori (sequence partly withheld): f1 bacteriophage origin of replication; arrow indicates direction of (+) strand synthesis
   2698..2802    +  promoter       AmpR promoter: bla
   2803..3663    +  CDS            AmpR: β-lactamase; bla; confers resistance to ampicillin, carbenicillin, and related antibiotics
   3834..4422    +  rep_origin     ori: high-copy-number ColE1/pMB1/pBR322/pUC origin of replication
   4608..4747    -  misc_feature   bom: basis of mobility region from pBR322
   4849..5040    -  CDS            rop: Rop protein, which maintains plasmids at low copy number; rop
   5057..5437    +  CDS            YPB1_ECOLX: Protein predicted: Swiss-Prot protein existence level 4. From Escherichia coli.
   5509..5800    -  CDS            TcR (fragment): tetracycline efflux protein; tet; confers resistance to tetracycline
   5815..5836    -  protein_bind   CAP binding site: CAP binding activates transcription in the presence of cAMP. E. coli catabolite activator protein
   5849..6931    -  CDS            lacI: lac repressor; lacI; The lac repressor binds to the lac operator to inhibit transcription in E. coli. This inhibition can be relieved by adding lactose or isopropyl-β-D-thiogalactopyranoside (IPTG).
   6932..7009    -  promoter       lacI promoter: lacI
   7017..110     -  CDS            TcR (fragment) (across the origin): tetracycline efflux protein; tet; confers resistance to tetracycline
>Addgene plasmid #126947 | (SIM)5 | addgene full sequence | sequence record 255788 | Addgene NGS Result
CGAAGTGGCGAGCCCGATCTTCCCCATCGGTGATGTCGGCGATATAGGCGCCAGCAACCGCACCTGTGGC
GCCGGTGATGCCGGCCACGATGCGTCCGGCGTAGAGGATCGAGATCTCGATCCCGCGAAATTAATACGAC
TCACTATAGGGGAATTGTGAGCGGATAACAATTCCCCTCTAGAAATAATTTTGTTTAACTTTAAGAAGGA
GATATACCATGTCTGGCCATCACCATCACCATCACCATCACCATCACGGCATGAAAATCGAAGAAGGTAA
ACTGGTAATCTGGATTAACGGCGATAAAGGCTATAACGGTCTCGCTGAAGTCGGTAAGAAATTCGAGAAA
GATACCGGAATTAAAGTCACCGTTGAGCATCCGGATAAACTGGAAGAGAAATTCCCACAGGTTGCGGCAA
CTGGCGATGGCCCTGACATTATCTTCTGGGCACACGACCGCTTTGGTGGCTACGCTCAATCTGGCCTGTT
GGCTGAAATCACCCCGGACAAAGCGTTCCAGGACAAGCTGTATCCGTTTACCTGGGATGCCGTACGTTAC
AACGGCAAGCTGATTGCTTACCCGATCGCTGTTGAAGCGTTATCGCTGATTTATAACAAAGATCTGCTGC
CGAACCCGCCAAAAACCTGGGAAGAGATCCCGGCGCTGGATAAAGAACTGAAAGCGAAAGGTAAGAGCGC
GCTGATGTTCAACCTGCAAGAACCGTACTTCACCTGGCCGCTGATTGCTGCTGACGGGGGTTATGCGTTC
AAGTATGAAAACGGCAAGTACGACATTAAAGACGTGGGCGTGGATAACGCTGGCGCGAAAGCGGGTCTGA
CCTTCCTGGTTGACCTGATTAAAAACAAACACATGAATGCAGACACCGATTACTCCATCGCAGAAGCTGC
CTTTAATAAAGGCGAAACAGCGATGACCATCAACGGCCCGTGGGCATGGTCCAACATCGACACCAGCAAA
GTGAATTATGGTGTAACGGTACTGCCGACCTTCAAGGGTCAACCATCCAAACCGTTCGTTGGCGTGCTGA
GCGCAGGTATTAACGCCGCCAGTCCGAACAAAGAGCTGGCAAAAGAGTTCCTCGAAAACTATCTGCTGAC
TGATGAAGGTCTGGAAGCGGTTAATAAAGACAAACCGCTGGGTGCCGTAGCGCTGAAGTCTTACGAGGAA
GAGTTGGCGAAAGATCCACGTATTGCCGCCACCATGGAAAACGCCCAGAAAGGTGAAATCATGCCGAACA
TCCCGCAGATGTCCGCTTTCTGGTATGCCGTGCGTACTGCGGTGATCAACGCCGCCAGCGGTCGTCAGAC
TGTCGATGAAGCCCTGAAAGACGCGCAGACTAATTCGAGCTCGAACAACAACAACAATAACAATAACAAC
AACCTCGGGATCGAGGGAAGGATTTCAGAAAACCTGTACTTCCAGGGATCCGGTGGCTCTTGGGGTGGGA
GCAAAGTAGATGTGATCGACTTGACCATCGAAAGCAGCAGCGACGAAGAAGAAGATCCGCCTGCCAAACG
CGGCGGTAGCGGTGGCTCTGGCGGGAGCGGCGGCTCGAAAGTTGATGTCATTGACCTTACAATTGAATCT
TCGAGCGATGAAGAGGAAGATCCTCCAGCGAAACGTGGCGGCTCGGGAGGTTCGGGCGGCAGCGGCGGAA
GCAAAGTCGATGTAATTGACTTAACGATCGAATCTAGCAGCGATGAAGAAGAAGATCCACCGGCTAAACG
TGGGGGCTCAGGGGGTTCTGGCGGTTCAGGCGGCAGTAAAGTTGACGTGATTGACCTCACCATCGAAAGC
AGTAGCGACGAGGAAGAAGATCCACCAGCAAAACGCGGAGGGAGCGGGGGCAGCGGCGGCAGCGGCGGAT
CTAAAGTGGACGTTATCGATCTGACGATCGAAAGCAGTAGCGATGAGGAAGAGGACCCGCCGGCGAAACG
GGGCGGCTCGTGCGGGGGCTCACTCGAGAACCTGTATTTTCAGGGCCGTAAACGTAAACGTAAACGTAAA
CGTAAAGGCTGAGTCGAGCACCACCACCACCACCACTGAGATCCGGCTGCTAACAAAGCCCGAAAGGAAG
CTGAGTTGGCTGCTGCCACCGCTGAGCAATAACTAGCATAACCCCTTGGGGCCTCTAAACGGGTCTTGAG
GGGTTTTTTGCTGAAAGGAGGAACTATATCCGGATTGGCGAATGGG
[124 nt withheld, positions 2217-2340]
C
[91 nt withheld, positions 2342-2432]
A
[49 nt withheld, positions 2434-2482]
CCTTTGACGTTGGAGTCCACGTTCTTT
[37 nt withheld, positions 2510-2546]
ACCCTATCTCGGTCTATTCTTTTGATTTATAAGGGATTTTGCCGATTTCGGCCTATTGGTTAAAAAATGA
GCTGATTTAACAAAAATTTAACGCGAATTTTAACAAAATATTAACGCTTACAATTTAGGTGGCACTTTTC
GGGGAAATGTGCGCGGAACCCCTATTTGTTTATTTTTCTAAATACATTCAAATATGTATCCGCTCATGAG
ACAATAACCCTGATAAATGCTTCAATAATATTGAAAAAGGAAGAGTATGAGTATTCAACATTTCCGTGTC
GCCCTTATTCCCTTTTTTGCGGCATTTTGCCTTCCTGTTTTTGCTCACCCAGAAACGCTGGTGAAAGTAA
AAGATGCTGAAGATCAGTTGGGTGCACGAGTGGGTTACATCGAACTGGATCTCAACAGCGGTAAGATCCT
TGAGAGTTTTCGCCCCGAAGAACGTTTTCCAATGATGAGCACTTTTAAAGTTCTGCTATGTGGCGCGGTA
TTATCCCGTATTGACGCCGGGCAAGAGCAACTCGGTCGCCGCATACACTATTCTCAGAATGACTTGGTTG
AGTACTCACCAGTCACAGAAAAGCATCTTACGGATGGCATGACAGTAAGAGAATTATGCAGTGCTGCCAT
AACCATGAGTGATAACACTGCGGCCAACTTACTTCTGACAACGATCGGAGGACCGAAGGAGCTAACCGCT
TTTTTGCACAACATGGGGGATCATGTAACTCGCCTTGATCGTTGGGAACCGGAGCTGAATGAAGCCATAC
CAAACGACGAGCGTGACACCACGATGCCTGCAGCAATGGCAACAACGTTGCGCAAACTATTAACTGGCGA
ACTACTTACTCTAGCTTCCCGGCAACAATTAATAGACTGGATGGAGGCGGATAAAGTTGCAGGACCACTT
CTGCGCTCGGCCCTTCCGGCTGGCTGGTTTATTGCTGATAAATCTGGAGCCGGTGAGCGTGGGTCTCGCG
GTATCATTGCAGCACTGGGGCCAGATGGTAAGCCCTCCCGTATCGTAGTTATCTACACGACGGGGAGTCA
GGCAACTATGGATGAACGAAATAGACAGATCGCTGAGATAGGTGCCTCACTGATTAAGCATTGGTAACTG
TCAGACCAAGTTTACTCATATATACTTTAGATTGATTTAAAACTTCATTTTTAATTTAAAAGGATCTAGG
TGAAGATCCTTTTTGATAATCTCATGACCAAAATCCCTTAACGTGAGTTTTCGTTCCACTGAGCGTCAGA
CCCCGTAGAAAAGATCAAAGGATCTTCTTGAGATCCTTTTTTTCTGCGCGTAATCTGCTGCTTGCAAACA
AAAAAACCACCGCTACCAGCGGTGGTTTGTTTGCCGGATCAAGAGCTACCAACTCTTTTTCCGAAGGTAA
CTGGCTTCAGCAGAGCGCAGATACCAAATACTGTCCTTCTAGTGTAGCCGTAGTTAGGCCACCACTTCAA
GAACTCTGTAGCACCGCCTACATACCTCGCTCTGCTAATCCTGTTACCAGTGGCTGCTGCCAGTGGCGAT
AAGTCGTGTCTTACCGGGTTGGACTCAAGACGATAGTTACCGGATAAGGCGCAGCGGTCGGGCTGAACGG
GGGGTTCGTGCACACAGCCCAGCTTGGAGCGAACGACCTACACCGAACTGAGATACCTACAGCGTGAGCT
ATGAGAAAGCGCCACGCTTCCCGAAGGGAGAAAGGCGGACAGGTATCCGGTAAGCGGCAGGGTCGGAACA
GGAGAGCGCACGAGGGAGCTTCCAGGGGGAAACGCCTGGTATCTTTATAGTCCTGTCGGGTTTCGCCACC
TCTGACTTGAGCGTCGATTTTTGTGATGCTCGTCAGGGGGGCGGAGCCTATGGAAAAACGCCAGCAACGC
GGCCTTTTTACGGTTCCTGGCCTTTTGCTGGCCTTTTGCTCACATGTTCTTTCCTGCGTTATCCCCTGAT
TCTGTGGATAACCGTATTACCGCCTTTGAGTGAGCTGATACCGCTCGCCGCAGCCGAACGACCGAGCGCA
GCGAGTCAGTGAGCGAGGAAGCGGAAGAGCGCCTGATGCGGTATTTTCTCCTTACGCATCTGTGCGGTAT
TTCACACCGCAATGGTGCACTCTCAGTACAATCTGCTCTGATGCCGCATAGTTAAGCCAGTATACACTCC
GCTATCGCTACGTGACTGGGTCATGGCTGCGCCCCGACACCCGCCAACACCCGCTGACGCGCCCTGACGG
GCTTGTCTGCTCCCGGCATCCGCTTACAGACAAGCTGTGACCGTCTCCGGGAGCTGCATGTGTCAGAGGT
TTTCACCGTCATCACCGAAACGCGCGAGGCAGCTGCGGTAAAGCTCATCAGCGTGGTCGTGAAGCGATTC
ACAGATGTCTGCCTGTTCATCCGCGTCCAGCTCGTTGAGTTTCTCCAGAAGCGTTAATGTCTGGCTTCTG
ATAAAGCGGGCCATGTTAAGGGCGGTTTTTTCCTGTTTGGTCACTGATGCCTCCGTGTAAGGGGGATTTC
TGTTCATGGGGGTAATGATACCGATGAAACGAGAGAGGATGCTCACGATACGGGTTACTGATGATGAACA
TGCCCGGTTACTGGAACGTTGTGAGGGTAAACAACTGGCGGTATGGATGCGGCGGGACCAGAGAAAAATC
ACTCAGGGTCAATGCCAGCGCTTCGTTAATACAGATGTAGGTGTTCCACAGGGTAGCCAGCAGCATCCTG
CGATGCAGATCCGGAACATAATGGTGCAGGGCGCTGACTTCCGCGTTTCCAGACTTTACGAAACACGGAA
ACCGAAGACCATTCATGTTGTTGCTCAGGTCGCAGACGTTTTGCAGCAGCAGTCGCTTCACGTTCGCTCG
CGTATCGGTGATTCATTCTGCTAACCAGTAAGGCAACCCCGCCAGCCTAGCCGGGTCCTCAACGACAGGA
GCACGATCATGCGCACCCGTGGGGCCGCCATGCCGGCGATAATGGCCTGCTTCTCGCCGAAACGTTTGGT
GGCGGGACCAGTGACGAAGGCTTGAGCGAGGGCGTGCAAGATTCCGAATACCGCAAGCGACAGGCCGATC
ATCGTCGCGCTCCAGCGAAAGCGGTCCTCGCCGAAAATGACCCAGAGCGCTGCCGGCACCTGTCCTACGA
GTTGCATGATAAAGAAGACAGTCATAAGTGCGGCGACGATAGTCATGCCCCGCGCCCACCGGAAGGAGCT
GACTGGGTTGAAGGCTCTCAAGGGCATCGGTCGAGATCCCGGTGCCTAATGAGTGAGCTAACTTACATTA
ATTGCGTTGCGCTCACTGCCCGCTTTCCAGTCGGGAAACCTGTCGTGCCAGCTGCATTAATGAATCGGCC
AACGCGCGGGGAGAGGCGGTTTGCGTATTGGGCGCCAGGGTGGTTTTTCTTTTCACCAGTGAGACGGGCA
ACAGCTGATTGCCCTTCACCGCCTGGCCCTGAGAGAGTTGCAGCAAGCGGTCCACGCTGGTTTGCCCCAG
CAGGCGAAAATCCTGTTTGATGGTGGTTAACGGCGGGATATAACATGAGCTGTCTTCGGTATCGTCGTAT
CCCACTACCGAGATATCCGCACCAACGCGCAGCCCGGACTCGGTAATGGCGCGCATTGCGCCCAGCGCCA
TCTGATCGTTGGCAACCAGCATCGCAGTGGGAACGATGCCCTCATTCAGCATTTGCATGGTTTGTTGAAA
ACCGGACATGGCACTCCAGTCGCCTTCCCGTTCCGCTATCGGCTGAATTTGATTGCGAGTGAGATATTTA
TGCCAGCCAGCCAGACGCAGACGCGCCGAGACAGAACTTAATGGGCCCGCTAACAGCGCGATTTGCTGGT
GACCCAATGCGACCAGATGCTCCACGCCCAGTCGCGTACCGTCTTCATGGGAGAAAATAATACTGTTGAT
GGGTGTCTGGTCAGAGACATCAAGAAATAACGCCGGAACATTAGTGCAGGCAGCTTCCACAGCAATGGCA
TCCTGGTCATCCAGCGGATAGTTAATGATCAGCCCACTGACGCGTTGCGCGAGAAGATTGTGCACCGCCG
CTTTACAGGCTTCGACGCCGCTTCGTTCTACCATCGACACCACCACGCTGGCACCCAGTTGATCGGCGCG
AGATTTAATCGCCGCGACAATTTGCGACGGCGCGTGCAGGGCCAGACTGGAGGTGGCAACGCCAATCAGC
AACGACTGTTTGCCCGCCAGTTGTTGTGCCACGCGGTTGGGAATGTAATTCAGCTCCGCCATCGCCGCTT
CCACTTTTTCCCGCGTTTTCGCAGAAACGTGGCTGGCCTGGTTCACCACGCGGGAAACGGTCTGATAAGA
GACACCGGCATACTCTGCGACATCGTATAACGTTACTGGTTTCACATTCACCACCCTGAATTGACTCTCT
TCCGGGCGCTATCATGCCATACCGCGAAAGGTTTTGCGCCATTCGATGGTGTCCGGGATCTCGACGCTCT
CCCTTATGCGACTCCTGCATTAGGAAGCAGCCCAGTAGTAGGTTGAGGCCGTTGAGCACCGCCGCCGCAA
GGAATGGTGCATGCAAGGAGATGGCGCCCAACAGTCCCCCGGCCACGGGGCCTGCCACCATACCCACGCC
GAAACAAGCGCTCATGAGCC
