>Addgene plasmid #126947 | (SIM)5 | depositor partial sequence | sequence record 242938 | insert including restriction sites, 5 SIM motifs separated by (GGS)4
GGATCCGGTGGCTCTTGGGGTGGGAGCAAAGTAGATGTGATCGACTTGACCATCGAAAGCAGCAGCGACG
AAGAAGAAGATCCGCCTGCCAAACGCGGCGGTAGCGGTGGCTCTGGCGGGAGCGGCGGCTCGAAAGTTGA
TGTCATTGACCTTACAATTGAATCTTCGAGCGATGAAGAGGAAGATCCTCCAGCGAAACGTGGCGGCTCG
GGAGGTTCGGGCGGCAGCGGCGGAAGCAAAGTCGATGTAATTGACTTAACGATCGAATCTAGCAGCGATG
AAGAAGAAGATCCACCGGCTAAACGTGGGGGCTCAGGGGGTTCTGGCGGTTCAGGCGGCAGTAAAGTTGA
CGTGATTGACCTCACCATCGAAAGCAGTAGCGACGAGGAAGAAGATCCACCAGCAAAACGCGGAGGGAGC
GGGGGCAGCGGCGGCAGCGGCGGATCTAAAGTGGACGTTATCGATCTGACGATCGAAAGCAGTAGCGATG
AGGAAGAGGACCCGCCGGCGAAACGGGGCGGCTCGTGCGGGGGCTCACTCGAG
